Addgene plasmid #172529: pcry:GFP,-503unc:hACTA1GFP
Purpose: alphaA-crystallin promoter (cry) drives GFP expression in the lens. The 503bp unc-45b muscle-specific promoter drives expression of GFP-tagged human ACTA1.
Depositing lab: Joachim Berger. Depositing organization: Monash University. Publication: In Vivo Function of the Chaperonin TRiC in alpha-Actin Folding during Sarcomere Assembly. Berger J, Berger S, Li M, Jacoby AS, Arner A, Bavi N, Stewart AG, Currie PD. Cell Rep. 2018 Jan 9;22(2):313-322. doi: 10.1016/j.celrep.2017.12.069. PubMed 29320728.
Backbone
  Vector backbone: pDESTtol2pACrymCherry
  Backbone manufacturer: Joachim Berger
  Backbone size w/o insert (bp): 6355
  Vector type: Mammalian Expression
Growth in bacteria
  Bacterial resistance: Ampicillin, 100 μg/mL
  Growth temperature: 37°C
  Growth strain: DH5alpha
  Copy number: High Copy
Gene/Insert
  Gene/Insert name: ATCA1
  Species: H. sapiens (human)
  Insert size (bp): 1134
  GenBank ID: NM_001100.4
  Entrez Gene: ACTA1 (a.k.a. ACTA, ASMA, CFTD, CFTD1, CFTDM, CMYO2A, CMYO2B, CMYO2C, CMYP2A, CMYP2B, CMYP2C, MPFD, NEM1, NEM2, NEM3, SHPM)
Terms and licenses: Academic/Nonprofit Terms; Industry Terms: Not Available to Industry
How to cite: pcry:GFP,-503unc:hACTA1GFP was a gift from Joachim Berger (Addgene plasmid # 172529 ; http://n2t.net/addgene:172529 ; RRID:Addgene_172529)
