[The description below was written by a language model from this plasmid's Addgene catalogue record and pLannotate feature annotations shown in this document.]
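Description:
pcry:GFP,-503unc:hACTA1GFP is a Tol2-type Gateway expression clone built in the pDESTtol2pACrymCherry destination backbone. It is catalogued as a mammalian expression vector, although the backbone name, the lens marker and the medaka-derived sequence flanking the cassette (annotated as a tyrosinase gene fragment, probably Tol2 transposon arm sequence) point to transposon-mediated transgenesis in fish. The sequenced plasmid is 9,093 nt. It is propagated in E. coli on a pBluescript-like framework with a high-copy ColE1/pUC origin, an M13/f1 origin fragment and an ampicillin resistance gene under its own bla promoter. Remnants of the lac promoter/operator region and T3 and T7 promoters are also present.

Two expression units are carried. On the reverse strand, an EGFP coding sequence followed by an SV40 polyadenylation signal forms the transgenesis marker. According to the record it is driven by the alphaA-crystallin promoter, which gives green lens fluorescence for identifying carriers; the promoter itself is not annotated. In the opposite orientation, attB4, attB1, attB2 and attB3 sites mark a three-fragment Gateway assembly. The roughly 500 bp interval between attB4 and attB1 corresponds in position to the stated 503 bp muscle-specific unc-45b promoter, and the attB1–attB2 interval holds the human ACTA1 (skeletal muscle alpha-actin) coding sequence. The annotation tool matched this to the highly conserved bovine orthologue.

The catalogue describes ACTA1 as GFP-tagged, but the feature table shows an EMCV IRES2 between attB2 and the second EGFP, followed by an SV40 poly(A) signal. That arrangement would suggest bicistronic co-expression rather than a direct fusion, and the discrepancy cannot be resolved from the record. The associated publication concerns TRiC chaperonin function in alpha-actin folding during sarcomere assembly, consistent with use for muscle-specific actin expression in vivo.
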