Features (pLannotate 1.2.2; 26 found; start..end, strand, type, name):
      7..228     -  rep_origin     M13 ori (fragment) (sequence partly withheld): M13 bacteriophage origin of replication; arrow indicates direction of (+) strand synthesis
    228..515     +  CDS            tyr (fragment) (sequence partly withheld): TYRO_ORYLA - Also known as tyro. Experimental evidence at transcript level: Swiss-Prot protein existence level 2. This is a copper-containing oxidase that functions in the formation of pigments such as melanins and other polyphenolic compounds. From Oryzias latipes (Japanese rice fish) (Japanese killifish).
   1056..1177    -  polyA_signal   SV40 poly(A) signal: SV40 polyadenylation signal
   1200..1283    -  CDS            large T antigen (fragment): large T antigen from SV40 (simian virus 40)
   1300..2019    -  CDS            EGFP: the original enhanced GFP (Yang et al., 1996) mammalian codon-optimized
   2703..2723    +  protein_bind   attB4: mutant version of attB; core recombination site for the Gateway® BP reaction BP Clonase™
   3227..3247    +  protein_bind   attB1: mutant version of attB; core recombination site for the Gateway® BP reaction BP Clonase™
   3254..4384    +  CDS            ACTA1 (sequence partly withheld): ACTS_BOVIN - Also known as ACTA. Experimental evidence at protein level: Swiss-Prot protein existence level 1. Actins are highly conserved proteins that are involved in various types of cell motility and are ubiquitously expressed in all eukaryotic cells. From Bos taurus (Bovine).
   4389..4409    -  protein_bind   attB2: mutant version of attB; core recombination site for the Gateway® BP reaction BP Clonase™
   4413..4999    +  misc_feature   IRES2: internal ribosome entry site (IRES) of the encephalomyocarditis virus (EMCV)
   5000..5716    +  CDS            EGFP: EGFP is a basic (constitutively fluorescent) green fluorescent protein published in 1996, derived from Aequorea victoria. It is reported to be a rapidly-maturing weak dimer with moderate acid sensitivity.
   5770..5788    -  promoter       T7 promoter: promoter for bacteriophage T7 RNA polymerase
   5793..5927    -  polyA_signal   SV40 poly(A) signal: SV40 polyadenylation signal
   5990..6010    -  protein_bind   attB3: mutant version of attB; core recombination site for the Gateway® BP reaction BP Clonase™
   6014..6034    +  CDS            lacZα (fragment): LacZα fragment of β-galactosidase; lacZ fragment
   6050..6184    -  polyA_signal   SV40 poly(A) signal: SV40 polyadenylation signal
   6207..6290    -  CDS            large T antigen (fragment): large T antigen from SV40 (simian virus 40)
   6856..6896    -  misc_feature   MCS (fragment): pBluescript multiple cloning site
   6909..6927    -  promoter       T3 promoter: promoter for bacteriophage T3 RNA polymerase
   6972..6988    -  protein_bind   lac operator: The lac repressor binds to the lac operator to inhibit transcription in E. coli. This inhibition can be relieved by adding lactose or isopropyl-β-D-thiogalactopyranoside (IPTG). lac repressor encoded by lacI
   6996..7026    -  promoter       lac promoter: promoter for the E. coli lac operon
   7041..7062    -  protein_bind   CAP binding site: CAP binding activates transcription in the presence of cAMP. E. coli catabolite activator protein
   7075..7167    -  CDS            lacI (fragment): lac repressor; lacI; The lac repressor binds to the lac operator to inhibit transcription in E. coli. This inhibition can be relieved by adding lactose or isopropyl-β-D-thiogalactopyranoside (IPTG).
   7350..7938    -  rep_origin     ori: high-copy-number ColE1/pMB1/pBR322/pUC origin of replication
   8109..8969    -  CDS            AmpR: β-lactamase; bla; confers resistance to ampicillin, carbenicillin, and related antibiotics
   8970..9074    -  promoter       AmpR promoter: bla
>Addgene plasmid #172529 | pcry:GFP,-503unc:hACTA1GFP | addgene full sequence | sequence record 341033 | Addgene NGS Result
CCACCTAAATTGTAAGCGTTAATATTTTGTTAAAATTCGCGTTAAATTTTTGTTAAATCAGCTCATTTTT
TAACCAATAGGCCGAAATCGGCAAAATCCCTTATAAATCAAAAGAATAGACCGAGATAGGGT
[37 nt withheld, positions 133-169]
AAAGAACGTGGACTCCAACGTCAAAGG
[32 nt withheld, positions 197-228]
GCTGGCTAAGAACTCATCAGCCTCCCCGGTCCATCTACCCACGTACCAATGCACCAATTGGCCACAATGA
CGGCTACTACATGGTGCCATTCCTTCCTCTTTATAGGAATGGAGACTACCTCCTGTCCAACAATGCTCTT
GGATACGAGTACGCCTACCTGTTGGACCCAGGTCATTGCACAACACCAGAAATGCCCTCTGATCTGCAAA
AGACGTGAATATCTGTTCAGACACCCATATCCACTCTGTTCCACACAGGTCAGAGGTTTGTCCAGGAGTT
CTTGACAGAGGTGTAAAAAGTACTCAAAAATTTTACTCAAGTGAAAGTACAAGTACTTAGGGAAAATTTT
ACTCAATTAAAAGTAAAAGTATCTGGCTAGAATCTTACTTGAGTAAAAGTAAAAAAGTACTCCATTAAAA
TTGTACTTGAGTATTAAGGAAGTAAAAGTAAAAGCAAGAAAGAAAACTAGAGATTCTTGTTTAAGCTTTT
AATCTCAAAAAACATTAAATGAAATGCATACAAGGTTTTATCCTGCTTTAGAACTGTTTGTATTTAATTA
TCAAACTATAAGACAGACAATCTAATGCCAGTACACGCTACTCAAAGTTGTAAAACCTCAGATTTAACTT
CAGTAGAAGCTGATTCTCAAAATTGTTAGTGTCAAGCCTAGCTCTTTTGGGGCTGAAAAGCAATCCTGCA
GTGCTGAAAAGCCTCTCACAGGCAGCCGATGCGGGAAGAGGTGTATTAGTCTTGATAGAGAGGCTGCAAA
TAGCAGGAAACGTGAGCAGAGACTCCCTGGTGTCTGAAACACAGGCCAGATTGGCCTTAAGATACATTGA
TGAGTTTGGACAAACCACAACTAGAATGCAGTGAAAAAAATGCTTTATTTGTGAAATTTGTGATGCTATT
GCTTTATTTGTAACCATTATAAGCTGCAATAAACAAGTTAACAACAACAATTGCATTCATTTTATGTTTC
AGGTTCAGGGGGAGGTGTGGGAGGTTTTTTAAAGCAAGTAAAACCTCTACAAATGTGGTATGGCTGATTA
TGATCTAGAGTCGCGGCCGCTTTACTTGTACAGCTCGTCCATGCCGAGAGTGATCCCGGCGGCGGTCACG
AACTCCAGCAGGACCATGTGATCGCGCTTCTCGTTGGGGTCTTTGCTCAGGGCGGACTGGGTGCTCAGGT
AGTGGTTGTCGGGCAGCAGCACGGGGCCGTCGCCGATGGGGGTGTTCTGCTGGTAGTGGTCGGCGAGCTG
CACGCTGCCGTCCTCGATGTTGTGGCGGATCTTGAAGTTCACCTTGATGCCGTTCTTCTGCTTGTCGGCC
ATGATATAGACGTTGTGGCTGTTGTAGTTGTACTCCAGCTTGTGCCCCAGGATGTTGCCGTCCTCCTTGA
AGTCGATGCCCTTCAGCTCGATGCGGTTCACCAGGGTGTCGCCCTCGAACTTCACCTCGGCGCGGGTCTT
GTAGTTGCCGTCGTCCTTGAAGAAGATGGTGCGCTCCTGGACGTAGCCTTCGGGCATGGCGGACTTGAAG
AAGTCGTGCTGCTTCATGTGGTCGGGGTAGCGGCTGAAGCACTGCACGCCGTAGGTCAGGGTGGTCACGA
GGGTGGGCCAGGGCACGGGCAGCTTGCCGGTGGTGCAGATGAACTTCAGGGTCAGCTTGCCGTAGGTGGC
ATCGCCCTCGCCCTCGCCGGACACGCTGAACTTGTGGCCGTTTACGTCGCCGTCCAGCTCGACCAGGATG
GGCACCACCCCGGTGAACAGCTCCTCGCCCTTGCTCACCATGGTGGCGACCGGTAATGTCAGACCTGGTA
ACTCCTTACTGTAACTTATTGCACCTGATGAACAAAAGATGTGAACTGAACGCAAGTAGGAGGCTAATAG
AGGCTAGTACAGTACAAAGATCCCCAAATGATGTGTGCCGGCCTTAGTGGAGGCAGACCCCTGGTTATAT
ACCTGTGCTGCAGAAAGAGGGGCTTACAAATGGATCTCTCTGGAATGGCATTATCTCATGGTGGGAACAG
TGTTGTCAGCAGAATCAGCGGGGTGGACTCTGACCTGAGAATGACAGTCTAGCACTGAATGGCTCAGACA
ATACTCTTGTGGCCAACTATCACCGGAAAATAAGTGCCTGCCAAAACAAACCAGACCAGATGAAGCTACA
TGGCTGTAGAACGTCAGTATTTAATGTGTTGTGGCCACTTGGTTCACCAGATTTAAGAGCTAATTTTTTT
AAATATCACAGATAATCAATCGCTTTTTTTTTTCTTGACTGAAAAGCTTAGACTGGAAAATTCTTTGAAA
AAGTTTGCACTACAGAAAATAAATACATAACATCCTGCACTGAATGCACACTATTAATAGAAAAGAGAGC
ATTATTGTAGGAAATGTATTGTATATGTACATTCTGTGCATTTCACAATTTTCTCGAGCAGGAAACAGCT
ATGACCATGATTACGCCAAGCTATCAACTTTGTATAGAAAAGTTGCCATTATCGTCTCCCTCCAGCACCA
CCCAGAAAGTTGCTCAATGTTTTGTTACAGTATGTGTGTAACACCTTCCCCCCCAGCCCAGCTCTCCACT
TTTCTCATTCTAGAAAGTACCAGTCAACTCTCCACCAGCCCAGCTGTTGGCAGACGCACACCTCCATCCC
CCTGCCCTCAGACATTTGCCACTGATTTCTCAGCTGTCATCCCCTCTCCATAAATAGACCCTATCAGAGA
AAGTCCATTGCACTAATATAAGGGGTGACCACATTTCTACAAAACCACAATTAATGTACAATCACAGGAA
TAAACAAACACTGCCTAAACACACAATATCAAGAACACACAATTACAATCTCAGGTTGTCATTCGCAAGC
TGCGTAGTTCATTCACAATGAACAGGGGCTTAAAACAAAAGTCATTCCACCCCTCACCATGAAATGGATT
CATCCGTAATCCTGGTATGTTAACGCTCTATGTGTAAGATATATATAAGAGTGACTCTCAAGTTTGTACA
AAAAAGCAGGCTGAGATGTGC
[1125 nt withheld, positions 3260-4384]
TAGCCAGCTTTCTTGTACAAAGTGGCCGCCCCTCTCCCTCCCCCCCCCCTAACGTTACTGGCCGAAGCCG
CTTGGAATAAGGCCGGTGTGCGTTTGTCTATATGTTATTTTCCACCATATTGCCGTCTTTTGGCAATGTG
AGGGCCCGGAAACCTGGCCCTGTCTTCTTGACGAGCATTCCTAGGGGTCTTTCCCCTCTCGCCAAAGGAA
TGCAAGGTCTGTTGAATGTCGTGAAGGAAGCAGTTCCTCTGGAAGCTTCTTGAAGACAAACAACGTCTGT
AGCGACCCTTTGCAGGCAGCGGAACCCCCCACCTGGCGACAGGTGCCTCTGCGGCCAAAAGCCACGTGTA
TAAGATACACCTGCAAAGGCGGCACAACCCCAGTGCCACGTTGTGAGTTGGATAGTTGTGGAAAGAGTCA
AATGGCTCTCCTCAAGCGTATTCAACAAGGGGCTGAAGGATGCCCAGAAGGTACCCCATTGTATGGGATC
TGATCTGGGGCCTCGGTACACATGCTTTACATGTGTTTAGTCGAGGTTAAAAAAACGTCTAGGCCCCCCG
AACCACGGGGACGTGGTTTTCCTTTGAAAAACACGATGATAATATGGCCACAACCATGGTGAGCAAGGGC
GAGGAGCTGTTCACCGGGGTGGTGCCCATCCTGGTCGAGCTGGACGGCGACGTAAACGGCCACAAGTTCA
GCGTGTCCGGCGAGGGCGAGGGCGATGCCACCTACGGCAAGCTGACCCTGAAGTTCATCTGCACCACCGG
CAAGCTGCCCGTGCCCTGGCCCACCCTCGTGACCACCCTGACCTACGGCGTGCAGTGCTTCAGCCGCTAC
CCCGACCACATGAAGCAGCACGACTTCTTCAAGTCCGCCATGCCCGAAGGCTACGTCCAGGAGCGCACCA
TCTTCTTCAAGGACGACGGCAACTACAAGACCCGCGCCGAGGTGAAGTTCGAGGGCGACACCCTGGTGAA
CCGCATCGAGCTGAAGGGCATCGACTTCAAGGAGGACGGCAACATCCTGGGGCACAAGCTGGAGTACAAC
TACAACAGCCACAACGTCTATATCATGGCCGACAAGCAGAAGAACGGCATCAAGGTGAACTTCAAGATCC
GCCACAACATCGAGGACGGCAGCGTGCAGCTCGCCGACCACTACCAGCAGAACACCCCCATCGGCGACGG
CCCCGTGCTGCTGCCCGACAACCACTACCTGAGCACCCAGTCCGCCCTGAGCAAAGACCCCAACGAGAAG
CGCGATCACATGGTCCTGCTGGAGTTCGTGACCGCCGCCGGGATCACTCTCGGCATGGACGAGCTGTACA
AGGGCGGTGGAAGATCTGGGAATTCAAGGCCTCTCGAGCCTCTAGATTCTGCAGCCCTATAGTGAGTCGT
ATTACGTAGATCCAGACATGATAAGATACATTGATGAGTTTGGACAAACCACAACTAGAATGCAGTGAAA
AAAATGCTTTATTTGTGAAATTTGTGATGCTATTGCTTTATTTGTAACCATTATAAGCTGCAATAAACAA
GTTAACAACAACAATTGCATTCATTTTATGTTTCAGGTTCAGGGGGAGGTGTGGGAGGTTTTTTCCAACT
TTATTATACATAGTTGATAATTCACTGGCCGTCGTTTTACGGTACCATCGATGATGATCCAGACATGATA
AGATACATTGATGAGTTTGGACAAACCACAACTAGAATGCAGTGAAAAAAATGCTTTATTTGTGAAATTT
GTGATGCTATTGCTTTATTTGTAACCATTATAAGCTGCAATAAACAAGTTAACAACAACAATTGCATTCA
TTTTATGTTTCAGGTTCAGGGGGAGGTGTGGGAGGTTTTTTAAAGCAAGTAAAACCTCTACAAATGTGGT
ATGGCTGATTATGATCCTCTAGATCAGATCTGCGAAGATACGGCCACGGGTGCTCTTGATCCTGTGGCTG
ATTTTGGACTGTGCTGCTCGCAGCTGCTGATGAATCACATACTTCCTCCATTTTCTTCCACTGATTGACT
GTTATAATTTCCCTAATTTCCAGGTCAAGGTGCTGTGCATTGTGGTAATAGATGTGACATGACGTCACTT
CCAAAGGACCAATGAACATGTCTGACCAATTTCATATAATGTGAAAACGATTTTCATAGGCAGAATAAAT
AACATTTAAATTAAACTGGGCATCAGCGCAATTCAATTGGTTTGGTAATAGCAAGGGAAAATAGAATGAA
GTGATCTCCAAAAAATAAGTACTTTTTGACTGTAAATAAAATTGTAAGGAGTAAAAAGTACTTTTTTTTC
TAAAAAAATGTAATTAAGTAAAAGTAAAAGTATTGATTTTTAATTGTACTCAAGTAAAGTAAAAATCCCC
AAAAATAATACTTAAGTACAGTAATCAAGTAAAATTACTCAAGTACTTTACACCTCTGGTTCTTGACCCC
CTACCTTCAGCAAGCCCAGCAGATCCACTAGTTCTAGAGCGGCCGCCACCGCGGTGGAGCTCCAGCTTTT
GTTCCCTTTAGTGAGGGTTAATTGCGCGCTTGGCGTAATCATGGTCATAGCTGTTTCCTGTGTGAAATTG
TTATCCGCTCACAATTCCACACAACATACGAGCCGGAAGCATAAAGTGTAAAGCCTGGGGTGCCTAATGA
GTGAGCTAACTCACATTAATTGCGTTGCGCTCACTGCCCGCTTTCCAGTCGGGAAACCTGTCGTGCCAGC
TGCATTAATGAATCGGCCAACGCGCGGGGAGAGGCGGTTTGCGTATTGGGCGCTCTTCCGCTTCCTCGCT
CACTGACTCGCTGCGCTCGGTCGTTCGGCTGCGGCGAGCGGTATCAGCTCACTCAAAGGCGGTAATACGG
TTATCCACAGAATCAGGGGATAACGCAGGAAAGAACATGTGAGCAAAAGGCCAGCAAAAGGCCAGGAACC
GTAAAAAGGCCGCGTTGCTGGCGTTTTTCCATAGGCTCCGCCCCCCTGACGAGCATCACAAAAATCGACG
CTCAAGTCAGAGGTGGCGAAACCCGACAGGACTATAAAGATACCAGGCGTTTCCCCCTGGAAGCTCCCTC
GTGCGCTCTCCTGTTCCGACCCTGCCGCTTACCGGATACCTGTCCGCCTTTCTCCCTTCGGGAAGCGTGG
CGCTTTCTCATAGCTCACGCTGTAGGTATCTCAGTTCGGTGTAGGTCGTTCGCTCCAAGCTGGGCTGTGT
GCACGAACCCCCCGTTCAGCCCGACCGCTGCGCCTTATCCGGTAACTATCGTCTTGAGTCCAACCCGGTA
AGACACGACTTATCGCCACTGGCAGCAGCCACTGGTAACAGGATTAGCAGAGCGAGGTATGTAGGCGGTG
CTACAGAGTTCTTGAAGTGGTGGCCTAACTACGGCTACACTAGAAGAACAGTATTTGGTATCTGCGCTCT
GCTGAAGCCAGTTACCTTCGGAAAAAGAGTTGGTAGCTCTTGATCCGGCAAACAAACCACCGCTGGTAGC
GGTGGTTTTTTTGTTTGCAAGCAGCAGATTACGCGCAGAAAAAAAGGATCTCAAGAAGATCCTTTGATCT
TTTCTACGGGGTCTGACGCTCAGTGGAACGAAAACTCACGTTAAGGCATTTTGGTCATGAGATTATCAAA
AAGGATCTTCACCTAGATCCTTTTAAATTAAAAATGAAGTTTTAAATCAATCTAAAGTATATATGAGTAA
ACTTGGTCTGACAGTTACCAATGCTTAATCAGTGAGGCACCTATCTCAGCGATCTGTCTATTTCGTTCAT
CCATAGTTGCCTGACTCCCCGTCGTGTAGATAACTACGATACGGGAGGGCTTACCATCTGGCCCCAGTGC
TGCAATGATACCGCGAGACCCACGCTCACCGGCTCCAGATTTATCAGCAATAAACCAGCCAGCCGGAAGG
GCCGAGCGCAGAAGTGGTCCTGCAACTTTATCCGCCTCCATCCAGTCTATTAATTGTTGCCGGGAAGCTA
GAGTAAGTAGTTCGCCAGTTAATAGTTTGCGCAACGTTGTTGCCATTGCTACAGGCATCGTGGTGTCACG
CTCGTCGTTTGGTATGGCTTCATTCAGCTCCGGTTCCCAACGATCAAGGCGAGTTACATGATCCCCCATG
TTGTGCAAAAAAGCGGTTAGCTCCTTCGGTCCTCCGATCGTTGTCAGAAGTAAGTTGGCCGCAGTGTTAT
CACTCATGGTTATGGCAGCACTGCATAATTCTCTTACTGTCATGCCATCCGTAAGATGCTTTTCTGTGAC
TGGTGAGTACTCAACCAAGTCATTCTGAGAATAGTGTATGCGGCGACCGAGTTGCTCTTGCCCGGCGTCA
ATACGGGATAATACCGCGCCACATAGCAGAACTTTAAAAGTGCTCATCATTGGAAAACGTTCTTCGGGGC
GAAAACTCTCAAGGATCTTACCGCTGTTGAGATCCAGTTCGATGTAACCCACTCGTGCACCCAACTGATC
TTCAGCATCTTTTACTTTCACCAGCGTTTCTGGGTGAGCAAAAACAGGAAGGCAAAATGCCGCAAAAAAG
GGAATAAGGGCGACACGGAAATGTTGAATACTCATACTCTTCCTTTTTCAATATTATTGAAGCATTTATC
AGGGTTATTGTCTCATGAGCGGATACATATTTGAATGTATTTAGAAAAATAAACAAATAGGGGTTCCGCG
CACATTTCCCCGAAAAGTG
